Addgene plasmid #139453: LentiGuide-Neo-NCOA7g2 (BB35)
Purpose: Lentiviral vector with gRNA targeting human NCOA7 short isoform; includes neomycin selectable marker
Depositing lab: Caroline Goujon. Depositing organization: CNRS, Delegation Occitanie Est. Publication: The interferon-inducible isoform of NCOA7 inhibits endosome-mediated viral entry. Doyle T, Moncorge O, Bonaventure B, Pollpeter D, Lussignol M, Tauziet M, Apolonia L, Catanese MT, Goujon C, Malim MH. Nat Microbiol. 2018 Dec;3(12):1369-1376. doi: 10.1038/s41564-018-0273-9. Epub 2018 Nov 26. PubMed 30478388.
Backbone
  Vector backbone: LentiGuide-Neo
  Backbone manufacturer: Caroline Goujon (Addgene plasmid # 139449)
  Vector type: Mammalian Expression, Lentiviral
  Selectable markers: Neomycin (select with G418)
Growth in bacteria
  Bacterial resistance: Ampicillin, 100 μg/mL
  Growth temperature: 37°C
  Growth strain: NEB Stable
  Copy number: High Copy
Gene/Insert
  Gene/Insert name: NCOA7 short isoform-targeting sgRNA inserted; resistance gene: neoR
  gRNA/shRNA sequence: g2-NCOA7 5′-aaaaggctcttcgtcaggtc
  Species: Synthetic
  Entrez Gene: NCOA7 (a.k.a. ERAP140, ESNA1, NCOA7-AS, Nbla00052, Nbla10993, TLDC4, dJ187J11.3)
  Promoter: EF-1a / U6
  Cloning method: Restriction Enzyme; 5′ cloning site BsmBI (unknown if destroyed); 3′ cloning site BsmBI (unknown if destroyed)
  Sequencing primers: 5′ n/a
Resource information
  A portion of this plasmid was derived from a plasmid made by: Caroline Goujon (Addgene plasmid # 139449)
Terms and licenses: Academic/Nonprofit Terms; Industry Terms: Not Available to Industry
How to cite: LentiGuide-Neo-NCOA7g2 (BB35) was a gift from Caroline Goujon (Addgene plasmid # 139453 ; http://n2t.net/addgene:139453 ; RRID:Addgene_139453)
