[The description below was written by a language model from this plasmid's Addgene catalogue record and pLannotate feature annotations shown in this document.]
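Description:
LentiGuide-Neo-NCOA7g2 (BB35) is a third-generation-style, self-inactivating HIV-1 lentiviral transfer plasmid built on the LentiGuide-Neo backbone. It delivers a single CRISPR guide RNA directed against the short isoform of human NCOA7, described in the associated publication title as interferon-inducible. In bacteria it is maintained through a high-copy ColE1/pUC-type origin with ampicillin resistance (β-lactamase). The backbone also carries an f1 origin, an SV40 origin and poly(A) signal, and remnants of a lac/T7/T3 cloning region that play no role in the payload.

The viral genome is transcribed from an RSV promoter fused to a truncated 5' LTR, which makes production Tat-independent. It contains the Ψ packaging signal with a gag fragment, the RRE for Rev-dependent nuclear export, a cPPT/CTS element, and a ΔU3 3' LTR that inactivates LTR promoter activity after integration. Two expression units sit between the LTRs. A human U6 RNA polymerase III promoter drives the NCOA7-targeting spacer, cloned via BsmBI sites, fused to the Streptococcus pyogenes Cas9 guide RNA scaffold. Downstream, the EF-1α core promoter with its intron A drives the neomycin phosphotransferase gene, followed by a WPRE to enhance transcript expression, allowing G418 selection of transduced cells.

No Cas9 coding sequence is annotated, so the nuclease must be supplied separately, for example in cells already expressing Cas9. The construct is suited to generating stable NCOA7 short-isoform knockout populations, and the linked publication concerns that isoform's inhibition of endosome-mediated viral entry.
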