Features (pLannotate 1.2.2; 29 found; start..end, strand, type, name):
     14..80      +  CDS            small t antigen (fragment): SV40 (simian virus 40) small t antigen
    106..317     +  promoter       EF-1α core promoter: core promoter for human elongation factor EF-1α
    318..1256    +  intron         EF-1α intron A: intron upstream of the start codon of human EF-1α
   1278..2069    +  CDS            neo: KKA2_KLEPN - Also known as kan, nptII. Experimental evidence at protein level: Swiss-Prot protein existence level 1. Resistance to kanamycin, neomycin, paromomycin, ribostamycin, butirosin and gentamicin B. From Klebsiella pneumoniae.
   2088..2676    +  misc_feature   WPRE: woodchuck hepatitis virus posttranscriptional regulatory element
   2727..2746    +  misc_feature   cPPT/CTS (fragment): central polypurine tract and central termination sequence of HIV-1
   2748..2981    +  LTR            3' LTR (ΔU3): self-inactivating 3' long terminal repeat (LTR) from HIV-1
   3059..3180    +  polyA_signal   SV40 poly(A) signal: SV40 polyadenylation signal
   3220..3355    +  rep_origin     SV40 ori: SV40 origin of replication
   3376..3394    -  promoter       T7 promoter: promoter for bacteriophage T7 RNA polymerase
   3402..3557    +  CDS            lacZα (fragment): LacZα fragment of β-galactosidase; lacZ fragment
   3562..3990    +  rep_origin     f1 ori (sequence partly withheld): f1 bacteriophage origin of replication; arrow indicates direction of (+) strand synthesis
   4043..4147    +  promoter       AmpR promoter: bla
   4148..5008    +  CDS            AmpR: β-lactamase; bla; confers resistance to ampicillin, carbenicillin, and related antibiotics
   5179..5767    +  rep_origin     ori: high-copy-number ColE1/pMB1/pBR322/pUC origin of replication
   5950..6042    +  CDS            lacI (fragment): lac repressor; lacI; The lac repressor binds to the lac operator to inhibit transcription in E. coli. This inhibition can be relieved by adding lactose or isopropyl-β-D-thiogalactopyranoside (IPTG).
   6055..6076    +  protein_bind   CAP binding site: CAP binding activates transcription in the presence of cAMP. E. coli catabolite activator protein
   6091..6121    +  promoter       lac promoter: promoter for the E. coli lac operon
   6129..6145    +  protein_bind   lac operator: The lac repressor binds to the lac operator to inhibit transcription in E. coli. This inhibition can be relieved by adding lactose or isopropyl-β-D-thiogalactopyranoside (IPTG). lac repressor encoded by lacI
   6190..6208    +  promoter       T3 promoter: promoter for bacteriophage T3 RNA polymerase
   6236..6462    +  promoter       RSV promoter: Rous sarcoma virus enhancer/promoter
   6463..6643    +  LTR            5' LTR (truncated): truncated 5' long terminal repeat (LTR) from HIV-1
   6690..6815    +  misc_feature   HIV-1 Ψ: packaging signal of human immunodeficiency virus type 1
   6799..7162    +  CDS            HIV-1 gag (fragment): gag protein from human immunodeficiency virus 1; gag
   7308..7541    +  misc_feature   RRE: The Rev response element (RRE) of HIV-1 allows for Rev-dependent mRNA export from the nucleus to the cytoplasm.
   7918..7944    +  CDS            Rev (fragment): human immunodeficiency virus 1 (HIV-1) Rev protein; rev; enhances nuclear export of unspliced and incompletely spliced viral mRNAs
   7948..8188    +  promoter       U6 promoter: RNA polymerase III promoter for human U6 snRNA
   8218..8293    +  misc_RNA       gRNA scaffold: guide RNA scaffold for the Streptococcus pyogenes CRISPR/Cas9 system
   8349..8466    +  misc_feature   cPPT/CTS: central polypurine tract and central termination sequence of HIV-1
>Addgene plasmid #139453 | LentiGuide-Neo-NCOA7g2 (BB35) | addgene full sequence | sequence record 308966 | Addgene NGS Result
CCCGGGTGCAAAGATGGATAAAGTTTTAAACAGAGAGGAATCTTTGCAGCTAATGGACCTTCTAGGTCTT
GAAAGGAGTGGGAATTGGCTCCGGTGCCCGTCAGTGGGCAGAGCGCACATCGCCCACAGTCCCCGAGAAG
TTGGGGGGAGGGGTCGGCAATTGATCCGGTGCCTAGAGAAGGTGGCGCGGGGTAAACTGGGAAAGTGATG
TCGTGTACTGGCTCCGCCTTTTTCCCGAGGGTGGGGGAGAACCGTATATAAGTGCAGTAGTCGCCGTGAA
CGTTCTTTTTCGCAACGGGTTTGCCGCCAGAACACAGGTAAGTGCCGTGTGTGGTTCCCGCGGGCCTGGC
CTCTTTACGGGTTATGGCCCTTGCGTGCCTTGAATTACTTCCACCTGGCTGCAGTACGTGATTCTTGATC
CCGAGCTTCGGGTTGGAAGTGGGTGGGAGAGTTCGAGGCCTTGCGCTTAAGGAGCCCCTTCGCCTCGTGC
TTGAGTTGAGGCCTGGCCTGGGCGCTGGGGCCGCCGCGTGCGAATCTGGTGGCACCTTCGCGCCTGTCTC
GCTGCTTTCGATAAGTCTCTAGCCATTTAAAATTTTTGATGACCTGCTGCGACGCTTTTTTTCTGGCAAG
ATAGTCTTGTAAATGCGGGCCAAGATCTGCACACTGGTATTTCGGTTTTTGGGGCCGCGGGCGGCGACGG
GGCCCGTGCGTCCCAGCGCACATGTTCGGCGAGGCGGGGCCTGCGAGCGCGGCCACCGAGAATCGGACGG
GGGTAGTCTCAAGCTGGCCGGCCTGCTCTGGTGCCTGGCCTCGCGCCGCCGTGTATCGCCCCGCCCTGGG
CGGCAAGGCTGGCCCGGTCGGCACCAGTTGCGTGAGCGGAAAGATGGCCGCTTCCCGGCCCTGCTGCAGG
GAGCTCAAAATGGAGGACGCGGCGCTCGGGAGAGCGGGCGGGTGAGTCACCCACACAAAGGAAAAGGGCC
TTTCCGTCCTCAGCCGTCGCTTCATGTGACTCCACGGAGTACCGGGCGCCGTCCAGGCACCTCGATTAGT
TCTCGAGCTTTTGGAGTACGTCGTCTTTAGGTTGGGGGGAGGGGTTTTATGCGATGGAGTTTCCCCACAC
TGAGTGGGTGGAGACTGAAGTTAGGCCAGCTTGGCACTTGATGTAATTCTCCTTGGAATTTGCCCTTTTT
GAGTTTGGATCTTGGTTCATTCTCAAGCCTCAGACAGTGGTTCAAAGTTTTTTTCTTCCATTTCAGGTGT
CGTGACGTACGGCCACCATGATTGAACAAGATGGATTGCACGCAGGTTCTCCGGCCGCTTGGGTGGAGAG
GCTATTCGGCTATGACTGGGCACAACAGACAATCGGCTGCTCTGATGCCGCCGTGTTCCGGCTGTCAGCG
CAGGGGCGCCCGGTTCTTTTTGTCAAGACCGACCTGTCCGGTGCCCTGAATGAACTGCAGGACGAGGCAG
CGCGGCTATCGTGGCTGGCCACGACGGGCGTTCCTTGCGCAGCTGTGCTCGACGTTGTCACTGAAGCGGG
AAGGGACTGGCTGCTATTGGGCGAAGTGCCGGGGCAGGATCTCCTGTCATCTCACCTTGCTCCTGCCGAG
AAAGTATCCATCATGGCTGATGCAATGCGGCGGCTGCATACGCTTGATCCGGCTACCTGCCCATTCGACC
ACCAAGCGAAACATCGCATCGAGCGAGCACGTACTCGGATGGAAGCCGGTCTTGTCGATCAGGATGATCT
GGACGAAGAGCATCAGGGGCTCGCGCCAGCCGAACTGTTCGCCAGGCTCAAGGCGCGCATGCCCGACGGC
GAGGATCTCGTCGTGACCCATGGCGATGCCTGCTTGCCGAATATCATGGTGGAAAATGGCCGCTTTTCTG
GATTCATCGACTGTGGCCGGCTGGGTGTGGCGGACCGCTATCAGGACATAGCGTTGGCTACCCGTGATAT
TGCTGAAGAGCTTGGCGGCGAATGGGCTGACCGCTTCCTCGTGCTTTACGGTATCGCCGCTCCCGATTCG
CAGCGCATCGCCTTCTATCGCCTTCTTGACGAGTTCTTCTGAACGCGTTAAGTCGACAATCAACCTCTGG
ATTACAAAATTTGTGAAAGATTGACTGGTATTCTTAACTATGTTGCTCCTTTTACGCTATGTGGATACGC
TGCTTTAATGCCTTTGTATCATGCTATTGCTTCCCGTATGGCTTTCATTTTCTCCTCCTTGTATAAATCC
TGGTTGCTGTCTCTTTATGAGGAGTTGTGGCCCGTTGTCAGGCAACGTGGCGTGGTGTGCACTGTGTTTG
CTGACGCAACCCCCACTGGTTGGGGCATTGCCACCACCTGTCAGCTCCTTTCCGGGACTTTCGCTTTCCC
CCTCCCTATTGCCACGGCGGAACTCATCGCCGCCTGCCTTGCCCGCTGCTGGACAGGGGCTCGGCTGTTG
GGCACTGACAATTCCGTGGTGTTGTCGGGGAAATCATCGTCCTTTCCTTGGCTGCTCGCCTGTGTTGCCA
CCTGGATTCTGCGCGGGACGTCCTTCTGCTACGTCCCTTCGGCCCTCAATCCAGCGGACCTTCCTTCCCG
CGGCCTGCTGCCGGCTCTGCGGCCTCTTCCGCGTCTTCGCCTTCGCCCTCAGACGAGTCGGATCTCCCTT
TGGGCCGCCTCCCCGCGTCGACTTTAAGACCAATGACTTACAAGGCAGCTGTAGATCTTAGCCACTTTTT
AAAAGAAAAGGGGGGACTGGAAGGGCTAATTCACTCCCAACGAAGACAAGATCTGCTTTTTGCTTGTACT
GGGTCTCTCTGGTTAGACCAGATCTGAGCCTGGGAGCTCTCTGGCTAACTAGGGAACCCACTGCTTAAGC
CTCAATAAAGCTTGCCTTGAGTGCTTCAAGTAGTGTGTGCCCGTCTGTTGTGTGACTCTGGTAACTAGAG
ATCCCTCAGACCCTTTTAGTCAGTGTGGAAAATCTCTAGCAGTACGTATAGTAGTTCATGTCATCTTATT
ATTCAGTATTTATAACTTGCAAAGAAATGAATATCAGAGAGTGAGAGGAACTTGTTTATTGCAGCTTATA
ATGGTTACAAATAAAGCAATAGCATCACAAATTTCACAAATAAAGCATTTTTTTCACTGCATTCTAGTTG
TGGTTTGTCCAAACTCATCAATGTATCTTATCATGTCTGGCTCTAGCTATCCCGCCCCTAACTCCGCCCA
TCCCGCCCCTAACTCCGCCCAGTTCCGCCCATTCTCCGCCCCATGGCTGACTAATTTTTTTTATTTATGC
AGAGGCCGAGGCCGCCTCGGCCTCTGAGCTATTCCAGAAGTAGTGAGGAGGCTTTTTTGGAGGCCTAGGG
ACGTACCCAATTCGCCCTATAGTGAGTCGTATTACGCGCGCTCACTGGCCGTCGTTTTACAACGTCGTGA
CTGGGAAAACCCTGGCGTTACCCAACTTAATCGCCTTGCAGCACATCCCCCTTTCGCCAGCTGGCGTAAT
AGCGAAGAGGCCCGCACCGATCGCCCTTCCCAACAGTTGCGCAGCCTGAATGGCGAATGGG
[124 nt withheld, positions 3562-3685]
C
[91 nt withheld, positions 3687-3777]
A
[49 nt withheld, positions 3779-3827]
CCTTTGACGTTGGAGTCCACGTTCTTT
[37 nt withheld, positions 3855-3891]
ACCCTATCTCGGTCTATTCTTTTGATTTATAAGGGATTTTGCCGATTTCGGCCTATTGGTTAAAAAATGA
GCTGATTTAACAAAAATTTAACGCGAATTTTAACAAAATATTAACGCTTACAATTTAGGTGGCACTTTTC
GGGGAAATGTGCGCGGAACCCCTATTTGTTTATTTTTCTAAATACATTCAAATATGTATCCGCTCATGAG
ACAATAACCCTGATAAATGCTTCAATAATATTGAAAAAGGAAGAGTATGAGTATTCAACATTTCCGTGTC
GCCCTTATTCCCTTTTTTGCGGCATTTTGCCTTCCTGTTTTTGCTCACCCAGAAACGCTGGTGAAAGTAA
AAGATGCTGAAGATCAGTTGGGTGCACGAGTGGGTTACATCGAACTGGATCTCAACAGCGGTAAGATCCT
TGAGAGTTTTCGCCCCGAAGAACGTTTTCCAATGATGAGCACTTTTAAAGTTCTGCTATGTGGCGCGGTA
TTATCCCGTATTGACGCCGGGCAAGAGCAACTCGGTCGCCGCATACACTATTCTCAGAATGACTTGGTTG
AGTACTCACCAGTCACAGAAAAGCATCTTACGGATGGCATGACAGTAAGAGAATTATGCAGTGCTGCCAT
AACCATGAGTGATAACACTGCGGCCAACTTACTTCTGACAACGATCGGAGGACCGAAGGAGCTAACCGCT
TTTTTGCACAACATGGGGGATCATGTAACTCGCCTTGATCGTTGGGAACCGGAGCTGAATGAAGCCATAC
CAAACGACGAGCGTGACACCACGATGCCTGTAGCAATGGCAACAACGTTGCGCAAACTATTAACTGGCGA
ACTACTTACTCTAGCTTCCCGGCAACAATTAATAGACTGGATGGAGGCGGATAAAGTTGCAGGACCACTT
CTGCGCTCGGCCCTTCCGGCTGGCTGGTTTATTGCTGATAAATCTGGAGCCGGTGAGCGTGGGTCTCGCG
GTATCATTGCAGCACTGGGGCCAGATGGTAAGCCCTCCCGTATCGTAGTTATCTACACGACGGGGAGTCA
GGCAACTATGGATGAACGAAATAGACAGATCGCTGAGATAGGTGCCTCACTGATTAAGCATTGGTAACTG
TCAGACCAAGTTTACTCATATATACTTTAGATTGATTTAAAACTTCATTTTTAATTTAAAAGGATCTAGG
TGAAGATCCTTTTTGATAATCTCATGACCAAAATCCCTTAACGTGAGTTTTCGTTCCACTGAGCGTCAGA
CCCCGTAGAAAAGATCAAAGGATCTTCTTGAGATCCTTTTTTTCTGCGCGTAATCTGCTGCTTGCAAACA
AAAAAACCACCGCTACCAGCGGTGGTTTGTTTGCCGGATCAAGAGCTACCAACTCTTTTTCCGAAGGTAA
CTGGCTTCAGCAGAGCGCAGATACCAAATACTGTTCTTCTAGTGTAGCCGTAGTTAGGCCACCACTTCAA
GAACTCTGTAGCACCGCCTACATACCTCGCTCTGCTAATCCTGTTACCAGTGGCTGCTGCCAGTGGCGAT
AAGTCGTGTCTTACCGGGTTGGACTCAAGACGATAGTTACCGGATAAGGCGCAGCGGTCGGGCTGAACGG
GGGGTTCGTGCACACAGCCCAGCTTGGAGCGAACGACCTACACCGAACTGAGATACCTACAGCGTGAGCT
ATGAGAAAGCGCCACGCTTCCCGAAGGGAGAAAGGCGGACAGGTATCCGGTAAGCGGCAGGGTCGGAACA
GGAGAGCGCACGAGGGAGCTTCCAGGGGGAAACGCCTGGTATCTTTATAGTCCTGTCGGGTTTCGCCACC
TCTGACTTGAGCGTCGATTTTTGTGATGCTCGTCAGGGGGGCGGAGCCTATGGAAAAACGCCAGCAACGC
GGCCTTTTTACGGTTCCTGGCCTTTTGCTGGCCTTTTGCTCACATGTTCTTTCCTGCGTTATCCCCTGAT
TCTGTGGATAACCGTATTACCGCCTTTGAGTGAGCTGATACCGCTCGCCGCAGCCGAACGACCGAGCGCA
GCGAGTCAGTGAGCGAGGAAGCGGAAGAGCGCCCAATACGCAAACCGCCTCTCCCCGCGCGTTGGCCGAT
TCATTAATGCAGCTGGCACGACAGGTTTCCCGACTGGAAAGCGGGCAGTGAGCGCAACGCAATTAATGTG
AGTTAGCTCACTCATTAGGCACCCCAGGCTTTACACTTTATGCTTCCGGCTCGTATGTTGTGTGGAATTG
TGAGCGGATAACAATTTCACACAGGAAACAGCTATGACCATGATTACGCCAAGCGCGCAATTAACCCTCA
CTAAAGGGAACAAAAGCTGGAGCTGCAAGCTTAATGTAGTCTTATGCAATACTCTTGTAGTCTTGCAACA
TGGTAACGATGAGTTAGCAACATGCCTTACAAGGAGAGAAAAAGCACCGTGCATGCCGATTGGTGGAAGT
AAGGTGGTACGATCGTGCCTTATTAGGAAGGCAACAGACGGGTCTGACATGGATTGGACGAACCACTGAA
TTGCCGCATTGCAGAGATATTGTATTTAAGTGCCTAGCTCGATACATAAACGGGTCTCTCTGGTTAGACC
AGATCTGAGCCTGGGAGCTCTCTGGCTAACTAGGGAACCCACTGCTTAAGCCTCAATAAAGCTTGCCTTG
AGTGCTTCAAGTAGTGTGTGCCCGTCTGTTGTGTGACTCTGGTAACTAGAGATCCCTCAGACCCTTTTAG
TCAGTGTGGAAAATCTCTAGCAGTGGCGCCCGAACAGGGACTTGAAAGCGAAAGGGAAACCAGAGGAGCT
CTCTCGACGCAGGACTCGGCTTGCTGAAGCGCGCACGGCAAGAGGCGAGGGGCGGCGACTGGTGAGTACG
CCAAAAATTTTGACTAGCGGAGGCTAGAAGGAGAGAGATGGGTGCGAGAGCGTCAGTATTAAGCGGGGGA
GAATTAGATCGCGATGGGAAAAAATTCGGTTAAGGCCAGGGGGAAAGAAAAAATATAAATTAAAACATAT
AGTATGGGCAAGCAGGGAGCTAGAACGATTCGCAGTTAATCCTGGCCTGTTAGAAACATCAGAAGGCTGT
AGACAAATACTGGGACAGCTACAACCATCCCTTCAGACAGGATCAGAAGAACTTAGATCATTATATAATA
CAGTAGCAACCCTCTATTGTGTGCATCAAAGGATAGAGATAAAAGACACCAAGGAAGCTTTAGACAAGAT
AGAGGAAGAGCAAAACAAAAGTAAGACCACCGCACAGCAAGCGGCCGCTGATCTTCAGACCTGGAGGAGG
AGATATGAGGGACAATTGGAGAAGTGAATTATATAAATATAAAGTAGTAAAAATTGAACCATTAGGAGTA
GCACCCACCAAGGCAAAGAGAAGAGTGGTGCAGAGAGAAAAAAGAGCAGTGGGAATAGGAGCTTTGTTCC
TTGGGTTCTTGGGAGCAGCAGGAAGCACTATGGGCGCAGCGTCAATGACGCTGACGGTACAGGCCAGACA
ATTATTGTCTGGTATAGTGCAGCAGCAGAACAATTTGCTGAGGGCTATTGAGGCGCAACAGCATCTGTTG
CAACTCACAGTCTGGGGCATCAAGCAGCTCCAGGCAAGAATCCTGGCTGTGGAAAGATACCTAAAGGATC
AACAGCTCCTGGGGATTTGGGGTTGCTCTGGAAAACTCATTTGCACCACTGCTGTGCCTTGGAATGCTAG
TTGGAGTAATAAATCTCTGGAACAGATTTGGAATCACACGACCTGGATGGAGTGGGACAGAGAAATTAAC
AATTACACAAGCTTAATACACTCCTTAATTGAAGAATCGCAAAACCAGCAAGAAAAGAATGAACAAGAAT
TATTGGAATTAGATAAATGGGCAAGTTTGTGGAATTGGTTTAACATAACAAATTGGCTGTGGTATATAAA
ATTATTCATAATGATAGTAGGAGGCTTGGTAGGTTTAAGAATAGTTTTTGCTGTACTTTCTATAGTGAAT
AGAGTTAGGCAGGGATATTCACCATTATCGTTTCAGACCCACCTCCCAACCCCGAGGGGACCCAGAGAGG
GCCTATTTCCCATGATTCCTTCATATTTGCATATACGATACAAGGCTGTTAGAGAGATAATTAGAATTAA
TTTGACTGTAAACACAAAGATATTAGTACAAAATACGTGACGTAGAAAGTAATAATTTCTTGGGTAGTTT
GCAGTTTTAAAATTATGTTTTAAAATGGACTATCATATGCTTACCGTAACTTGAAAGTATTTCGATTTCT
TGGCTTTATATATCTTGTGGAAAGGACGAAACACCGAAAAGGCTCTTCGTCAGGTCGTTTTAGAGCTAGA
AATAGCAAGTTAAAATAAGGCTAGTCCGTTATCAACTTGAAAAAGTGGCACCGAGTCGGTGCTTTTTTAA
GCTTGGCGTAACTAGATCTTGAGACAAATGGCAGTATTCATCCACAATTTTAAAAGAAAAGGGGGGATTG
GGGGGTACAGTGCAGGGGAAAGAATAGTAGACATAATAGCAACAGACATACAAACTAAAGAATTACAAAA
ACAAATTACAAAAATTCAAAATTTTCGGGTTTATTACAGGGACAGCAGAGATCCACTTTGGCGCCGGCTC
GAGGGGG
